>Addgene plasmid #113765 | pET28a-IMX-DogTag | addgene full sequence | sequence record 224565 | Addgene NGS Result
CGGTGATGTCGGCGATATAGGCGCCAGCAACCGCACCTGTGGCGCCGGTGATGCCGGCCACGATGCGTCC
GGCGTAGAGGATCGAGATCTCGATCCCGCGAAATTAATACGACTCACTATAGGGGAATTGTGAGCGGATA
ACAATTCCCCTCTAGAAATAATTTTGTTTAACTTTAAGAAGGAGATATACCATGGGCAGCAGCAAAAAAC
AAGGTGATGCAGATGTTTGTGGCGAAGTCGCCTATATCCAATCCGTTGTTAGTGATTGTCACGTACCAAC
TGCCGAATTGCGTACCCTTTTGGAGATCCGTAAGCTGTTTCTTGAGATTCAAAAACTGAAAGTTGAATTA
CAGGGTCTTAGCAAGGAAGGTTCCGGATCCGGTGAAGGTTCCGGTGATATTCCGGCTACATATGAATTTA
CCGATGGTAAACATTATATCACCAATGAACCGATACCGCCGAAATAATAACTCGAGCACCACCACCACCA
CCACTGAGATCCGGCTGCTAACAAAGCCCGAAAGGAAGCTGAGTTGGCTGCTGCCACCGCTGAGCAATAA
CTAGCATAACCCCTTGGGGCCTCTAAACGGGTCTTGAGGGGTTTTTTGCTGAAAGGAGGAACTATATCCG
GATTGGCGAATGGG
[124 nt withheld, positions 645-768]
C
[91 nt withheld, positions 770-860]
A
[49 nt withheld, positions 862-910]
CCTTTGACGTTGGAGTCCACGTTCTTT
[37 nt withheld, positions 938-974]
ACCCTATCTCGGTCTATTCTTTTGATTTATAAGGGATTTTGCCGATTTCGGCCTATTGGTTAAAAAATGA
GCTGATTTAACAAAAATTTAACGCGAATTTTAACAAAATATTAACGCTTACAATTTAGGTGGCACTTTTC
GGGGAAATGTGCGCGGAACCCCTATTTGTTTATTTTTCTAAATACATTCAAATATGTATCCGCTCATGAG
ACAATAACCCTGGTAAATGCTTCAATAATATTGAAAAAGGAAGAGTATGAGTATTCAACATTTCCGTGTC
GCCCTTATTCCCTTTTTTGCGGCATTTTGCCTTCCTGTTTTTGCTCACCCAGAAACGCTGGTGAAAGTAA
AAGATGCTGAAGATCAGTTGGGTGCACGAGTGGGTTACATCGAACTGGATCTCAACAGCGGTAAGATCCT
TGAGAGTTTTCGCCCCGAAGAACGTTTTCCAATGATGAGCACTTTTAAAGTTCTGCTATGTGGCGCGGTA
TTATCCCGTATTGACGCCGGGCAAGAGCAACTCGGTCGCCGCATACACTATTCTCAGAATGACTTGGTTG
AGTACTCACCAGTCACAGAAAAGCATCTTACGGATGGCATGACAGTAAGAGAATTATGCAGTGCTGCCAT
AACCATGAGTGATAACACTGCGGCCAACTTACTTCTGACAACGATCGGAGGACCGAAGGAGCTAACCGCT
TTTTTGCACAACATGGGGGATCATGTAACTCGCCTTGATCGTTGGGAACCGGAGCTGAATGAAGCCATAC
CAAACGACGAGCGTGACACCACGATGCCTGCAGCAATGGCAACAACGTTGCGCAAACTATTAACTGGCGA
ACTACTTACTCTAGCTTCCCGGCAACAATTAATAGACTGGATGGAGGCGGATAAAGTTGCAGGACCACTT
CTGCGCTCGGCCCTTCCGGCTGGCTGGTTTATTGCTGATAAATCTGGAGCCGGTGAGCGTGGGTCTCGCG
GTATCATTGCAGCACTGGGGCCAGATGGTAAGCCCTCCCGTATCGTAGTTATCTACACGACGGGGAGTCA
GGCAACTATGGATGAACGAAATAGACAGATCGCTGAGATAGGTGCCTCACTGATTAAGCATTGGTAACTG
TCAGACCAAGTTTACTCATATATACTTTAGATTGATTTAAAACTTCATTTTTAATTTAAAAGGATCTAGG
TGAAGATCCTTTTTGATAATCTCATGACCAAAATCCCTTAACGTGAGTTTTCGTTCCACTGAGCGTCAGA
CCCCGTAGAAAAGATCAAAGGATCTTCTTGAGATCCTTTTTTTCTGCGCGTAATCTGCTGCTTGCAAACA
AAAAAACCACCGCTACCAGCGGTGGTTTGTTTGCCGGATCAAGAGCTACCAACTCTTTTTCCGAAGGTAA
CTGGCTTCAGCAGAGCGCAGATACCAAATACTGTCCTTCTAGTGTAGCCGTAGTTAGGCCACCACTTCAA
GAACTCTGTAGCACCGCCTACATACCTCGCTCTGCTAATCCTGTTACCAGTGGCTGCTGCCAGTGGCGAT
AAGTCGTGTCTTACCGGGTTGGACTCAAGACGATAGTTACCGGATAAGGCGCAGCGGTCGGGCTGAACGG
GGGGTTCGTGCACACAGCCCAGCTTGGAGCGAACGACCTACACCGAACTGAGATACCTACAGCGTGAGCT
ATGAGAAAGCGCCACGCTTCCCGAAGGGAGAAAGGCGGACAGGTATCCGGTAAGCGGCAGGGTCGGAACA
GGAGAGCGCACGAGGGAGCTTCCAGGGGGAAACGCCTGGTATCTTTATAGTCCTGTCGGGTTTCGCCACC
TCTGACTTGAGCGTCGATTTTTGTGATGCTCGTCAGGGGGGCGGAGCCTATGGAAAAACGCCAGCAACGC
GGCCTTTTTACGGTTCCTGGCCTTTTGCTGGCCTTTTGCTCACATGTTCTTTCCTGCGTTATCCCCTGAT
TCTGTGGATAACCGTATTACCGCCTTTGAGTGAGCTGATACCGCTCGCCGCAGCCGAACGACCGAGCGCA
GCGAGTCAGTGAGCGAGGAAGCGGAAGAGCGCCTGATGCGGTATTTTCTCCTTACGCATCTGTGCGGTAT
TTCACACCGCAATGGTGCACTCTCAGTACAATCTGCTCTGATGCCGCATAGTTAAGCCAGTATACACTCC
GCTATCGCTACGTGACTGGGTCATGGCTGCGCCCCGACACCCGCCAACACCCGCTGACGCGCCCTGACGG
GCTTGTCTGCTCCCGGCATCCGCTTACAGACAAGCTGTGACCGTCTCCGGGAGCTGCATGTGTCAGAGGT
TTTCACCGTCATCACCGAAACGCGCGAGGCAGCTGCGGTAAAGCTCATCAGCGTGGTCGTGAAGCGATTC
ACAGATGTCTGCCTGTTCATCCGCGTCCAGCTCGTTGAGTTTCTCCAGAAGCGTTAATGTCTGGCTTCTG
ATAAAGCGGGCCATGTTAAGGGCGGTTTTTTCCTGTTTGGTCACTGATGCCTCCGTGTAAGGGGGATTTC
TGTTCATGGGGGTAATGATACCGATGAAACGAGAGAGGATGCTCACGATACGGGTTACTGATGATGAACA
TGCCCGGTTACTGGAACGTTGTGAGGGTAAACAACTGGCGGTATGGATGCGGCGGGACCAGAGAAAAATC
ACACAGGGTCAATGCCAGCGCTTCGTTAATACAGATGTAGGTGTTCCACAGGGTAGCCAGCAGCATCCTG
CGATGCAGATCCGGAACATAATGGTGCAGGGCGCTGACTTCCGCGTTTCCAGACTTTACGAAACACGGAA
ACCGAAGACCATTCATGTTGTTGCTCAGGTCGCAGACGTTTTGCAGCAGCAGTCGCTTCACGTTCGCTCG
CGTATCGGTGATTCATTCTGCTAACCAGTAAGGCAACCCCGCCAGCCTAGCCGGGTCCTCAACGACAGGA
GCACGATCATGCGCACCCGTGGGGCCGCCATGCCGGCGATAATGGCCTGCTTCTCGCCGAAACGTTTGGT
GGCGGGACCAGTGACGAAGGCTTGAGCGAGGGCGTGCAAGATTCCGAATACCGCAAGCGACAGGCCGATC
ATCGTCGCGCTCCAGCGAAAGCGGTCCTCGCCGAAAATGACCCAGAGCGCTGCCGGCACCTGTCCTACGA
GTTGCATGATAAAGAAGACAGTCATAAGTGCGGCGACGATAGTCATGCCCCGCGCCCACCGGAAGGAGCT
GACTGGGTTGAAGGCTCTCAAGGGCATCGGTCGAGATCCCGGTGCCTAATGAGTGAGCTAACTTACATTA
ATTGCGTTGCGCTCACTGCCCGCTTTCCAGTCGGGAAACCTGTCGTGCCAGCTGCATTAATGAATCGGCC
AACGCGCGGGGAGAGGCGGTTTGCGTATTGGGCGCCAGGGTGGTTTTTCTTTTCACCAGTGAGACGGGCA
ACAGCTGATTGCCCTTCACCGCCTGGCCCTGAGAGAGTTGCAGCAAGCGGTCCACGCTGGTTTGCCCCAG
CAGGCGAAAATCCTGTTTGATGGTGGTTAACGGCGGGATATAACATGAGCTGTCTTCGGTATCGTCGTAT
CCCACTACCGAGATATCCGCACCAACGCGCAGCCCGGACTCGGTAATGGCGCGCATTGCGCCCAGCGCCA
TCTGATCGTTGGCAACCAGCATCGCAGTGGGAACGATGCCCTCATTCAGCATTTGCATGGTTTGTTGAAA
ACCGGACATGGCACTCCAGTCGCCTTCCCGTTCCGCTATCGGCTGAATTTGATTGCGAGTGAGATATTTA
TGCCAGCCAGCCAGACGCAGACGCGCCGAGACAGAACTTAATGGGCCCGCTAACAGCGCGATTTGCTGGT
GACCCAATGCGACCAGATGCTCCACGCCCAGTCGCGTACCGTCTTCATGGGAGAAAATAATACTGTTGAT
GGGTGTCTGGTCAGAGACATCAAGAAATAACGCCGGAACATTAGTGCAGGCAGCTTCCACAGCAATGGCA
TCCTGGTCATCCAGCGGATAGTTAATGATCAGCCCACTGACGCGTTGCGCGAGAAGATTGTGCACCGCCG
CTTTACAGGCTTCGACGCCGCTTCGTTCTACCATCGACACCACCACGCTGGCACCCAGTTGATCGGCGCG
AGATTTAATCGCCGCGACAATTTGCGACGGCGCGTGCAGGGCCAGACTGGAGGTGGCAACGCCAATCAGC
AACGACTGTTTGCCCGCCAGTTGTTGTGCCACGCGGTTGGGAATGTAATTCAGCTCCGCCATCGCCGCTT
CCACTTTTTCCCGCGTTTTCGCAGAAACGTGGCTGGCCTGGTTCACCACGCGGGAAACGGTCTGATAAGA
GACACCGGCATACTCTGCGACATCGTATAACGTTACTGGTTTCACATTCACCACCCTGAATTGACTCTCT
TCCGGGCGCTATCATGCCATACCGCGAAAGGTTTTGCGCCATTCGATGGTGTCCGGGATCTCGACGCTCT
CCCTTATGCGACTCCTGCATTAGGAAGCAGCCCAGTAGTAGGTTGAGGCCGTTGAGCACCGCCGCCGCAA
GGAATGGTGCATGCAAGGAGATGGCGCCCAACAGTCCCCCGGCCACGGGGCCTGCCACCATACCCACGCC
GAAACAAGCGCTCATGAGCCCGAAGTGGCGAGCCCGATCTTCCCCAT
Features (pLannotate 1.2.2; 18 found; start..end, strand, type, name):
    105..123     +  promoter       T7 promoter: promoter for bacteriophage T7 RNA polymerase
    124..148     +  protein_bind   lac operator: The lac repressor binds to the lac operator to inhibit transcription in E. coli. This inhibition can be relieved by adding lactose or isopropyl-β-D-thiogalactopyranoside (IPTG). lac repressor encoded by lacI
    163..185     +  RBS            RBS: efficient ribosome binding site from bacteriophage T7 gene 10 (Olins and Rangwala, 1989)
    477..494     +  CDS            9xHis (fragment): 9xHis affinity tag
    504..553     +  CDS            SET1 (fragment): solubility-enhancement tag derived from T7 phage gene 10B
    561..608     +  terminator     T7 terminator: transcription terminator for bacteriophage T7 RNA polymerase
    645..1073    +  rep_origin     f1 ori (sequence partly withheld): f1 bacteriophage origin of replication; arrow indicates direction of (+) strand synthesis
   1126..1230    +  promoter       AmpR promoter: bla
   1231..2091    +  CDS            AmpR: β-lactamase; bla; confers resistance to ampicillin, carbenicillin, and related antibiotics
   2262..2850    +  rep_origin     ori: high-copy-number ColE1/pMB1/pBR322/pUC origin of replication
   3036..3175    -  misc_feature   bom: basis of mobility region from pBR322
   3277..3468    -  CDS            rop: Rop protein, which maintains plasmids at low copy number; rop
   3485..3865    +  CDS            YPB1_ECOLX: Protein predicted: Swiss-Prot protein existence level 4. From Escherichia coli.
   3937..4228    -  CDS            TcR (fragment): tetracycline efflux protein; tet; confers resistance to tetracycline
   4243..4264    -  protein_bind   CAP binding site: CAP binding activates transcription in the presence of cAMP. E. coli catabolite activator protein
   4277..5359    -  CDS            lacI: lac repressor; lacI; The lac repressor binds to the lac operator to inhibit transcription in E. coli. This inhibition can be relieved by adding lactose or isopropyl-β-D-thiogalactopyranoside (IPTG).
   5360..5437    -  promoter       lacI promoter: lacI
   5445..83      -  CDS            TcR (fragment) (across the origin): tetracycline efflux protein; tet; confers resistance to tetracycline
