[The description below was written by a language model from this plasmid's Addgene catalogue record and pLannotate feature annotations shown in this document.]
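Description:
pET28a-IMX-DogTag is a bacterial expression plasmid for producing a synthetic fusion protein, IMX-DogTag, in E. coli under T7 control. The catalogue lists the backbone as pET28a, but both the recorded resistance and the feature table indicate ampicillin selection (a β-lactamase gene with its own promoter) rather than the kanamycin marker usually associated with that vector, so the backbone appears to be an ampicillin-resistant variant. The plasmid, about 5.6 kb, replicates from a ColE1/pMB1-type origin. It also carries the bom and rop elements of pBR322-derived vectors, an f1 origin, remnants of a tetracycline resistance gene, and a lacI cassette supplying the lac repressor. The record describes it as high copy, although rop is normally associated with lower copy number.

The expression cassette consists of a T7 promoter followed by a lac operator and the phage T7 gene 10 ribosome binding site. Transcription therefore depends on T7 RNA polymerase in the host and is held off by lac repressor until induced with IPTG or lactose. The 276 bp insert, introduced by Gibson cloning, lies between the ribosome binding site and the T7 terminator. The annotation software did not label the IMX or DogTag segments themselves, but it detected a short polyhistidine run near the 3′ end, which suggests a C-terminal His tag for affinity purification. A small downstream match to a T7 gene 10-derived solubility tag is fragmentary and may simply reflect vector sequence.

According to the stated purpose, the expressed protein serves as a multimerizing scaffold. DogTag is a peptide partner for SnoopLigase-mediated peptide-peptide conjugation, allowing separately produced antigens to be coupled to the IMX domain for modular antigen multimerization and vaccine assembly.
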