Addgene plasmid #113765: pET28a-IMX-DogTag
Purpose: Expresses IMX-DogTag in bacterial cells for modular antigen multimerization using SnoopLigase
Depositing lab: Mark Howarth. Depositing organization: University of Oxford. Publication: SnoopLigase peptide-peptide conjugation enables modular vaccine assembly. Andersson AC, Buldun CM, Pattinson DJ, Draper SJ, Howarth M. Sci Rep. 2019 Mar 15;9(1):4625. doi: 10.1038/s41598-019-40985-w. PubMed 30874593.
Backbone
  Vector backbone: pET28a
  Backbone manufacturer: Novagen
  Backbone size w/o insert (bp): 5366
  Total vector size (bp): 5642
  Vector type: Bacterial Expression
Growth in bacteria
  Bacterial resistance: Ampicillin, 100 μg/mL
  Growth temperature: 37°C
  Growth strain: DH5alpha
  Copy number: High Copy
Gene/Insert
  Gene/Insert name: IMX-DogTag
  Species: Synthetic
  Insert size (bp): 276
  Promoter: T7
  Cloning method: Gibson Cloning
  Sequencing primers: 5′ -; 3′ T7R
Terms and licenses: Academic/Nonprofit Terms; Industry Terms: Not Available to Industry
How to cite: pET28a-IMX-DogTag was a gift from Mark Howarth (Addgene plasmid # 113765 ; http://n2t.net/addgene:113765 ; RRID:Addgene_113765)
