>Addgene plasmid #113765 | pET28a-IMX-DogTag | depositor partial sequence | sequence record 217002 | Translated region
ATGGGCAGCAGCAAAAAACAAGGTGATGCAGATGTTTGTGGCGAAGTCGCCTATATCCAATCCGTTGTTA
GTGATTGTCACGTACCAACTGCCGAATTGCGTACCCTTTTGGAGATCCGTAAGCTGTTTCTTGAGATTCA
AAAACTGAAAGTTGAATTACAGGGTCTTAGCAAGGAAGGTTCCGGATCCGGTGAAGGTTCCGGTGATATT
CCGGCTACATATGAATTTACCGATGGTAAACATTATATCACCAATGAACCGATACCGCCGAAATAATAA
